>Addgene plasmid #105866 | pFH6_new | addgene full sequence | sequence record 209247 | Addgene NGS Result
TATATGAGTAAACTTGGTCTGACAGTTACCAATGCTTAATCAGTGAGGCACCTATCTCAGCGATCTGTCT
ATTTCGTTCATCCATAGTTGCCTGACTCCCCGTCGTGTAGATAACTACGATACGGGAGGGCTTACCATCT
GGCCCCAGTGCTGCAATGATACCGCGAGACCCACGCTCACCGGCTCCAGATTTATCAGCAATAAACCAGC
CAGCCGGAAGGGCCGAGCGCAGAAGTGGTCCTGCAACTTTATCCGCCTCCATCCAGTCTATTAATTGTTG
CCGGGAAGCTAGAGTAAGTAGTTCGCCAGTTAATAGTTTGCGCAACGTTGTTGCCATTGCTACAGGCATC
GTGGTGTCACGCTCGTCGTTTGGTATGGCTTCATTCAGCTCCGGTTCCCAACGATCAAGGCGAGTTACAT
GATCCCCCATGTTGTGCAAAAAAGCGGTTAGCTCCTTCGGTCCTCCGATCGTTGTCAGAAGTAAGTTGGC
CGCAGTGTTATCACTCATGGTTATGGCAGCACTGCATAATTCTCTTACTGTCATGCCATCCGTAAGATGC
TTTTCTGTGACTGGTGAGTACTCAACCAAGTCATTCTGAGAATAGTGTATGCGGCGACCGAGTTGCTCTT
GCCCGGCGTCAATACGGGATAATACCGCGCCACATAGCAGAACTTTAAAAGTGCTCATCATTGGAAAACG
TTCTTCGGGGCGAAAACTCTCAAGGATCTTACCGCTGTTGAGATCCAGTTCGATGTAACCCACTCGTGCA
CCCAACTGATCTTCAGCATCTTTTACTTTCACCAGCGTTTCTGGGTGAGCAAAAACAGGAAGGCAAAATG
CCGCAAAAAAGGGAATAAGGGCGACACGGAAATGTTGAATACTCATACTCTTCCTTTTTCAATATTATTG
AAGCATTTATCAGGGTTATTGTCTCATGAGCGGATACATATTTGAATGTATTTAGAAAAATAAACAAATA
GGGGTTCCGCGCACATTTCCCCGAAAAGTGCCACCTGATGCGGTGTGAAATACCGCACAGATGCGTAAGG
AGAAAATACCGCATCAGGAAATTGTAAGCGTTAATATTTTGTTAAAATTCGCGTTAAATTTTTGTTAAAT
CAGCTCATTTTTTAACCAATAGGCCGAAATCGGCAAAATCCCTTATAAATCAAAAGAATAGACCGAGATA
GGGT
[37 nt withheld, positions 1195-1231]
AAAGAACGTGGACTCCAACGTCAAAGG
[49 nt withheld, positions 1259-1307]
T
[91 nt withheld, positions 1309-1399]
G
[124 nt withheld, positions 1401-1524]
CCATTCGCCATTCAGGCTGCGCAACTGTTGGGAAGGGCGATCGGTGCGGGCCTCTTCGCTATTACGCCAG
CTGGCGAAAGGGGGATGTGCTGCAAGGCGATTAAGTTGGGTAACGCCAGGGTTTTCCCAGTCACGACGTT
GTAAAACGACGGCCAGTGAATTGTAATACGACTCACTATAGGGCGAATTGGGCCCGACGTCGCATGCTCC
CGGCCGCCATGGCGGCCGCGGGAATTCGATTCACGAAGCTTCGTTGAACAACGGAAACTCGACTTGCCTT
CCGCACAATACATCATTTCTTCTTAGCTTTTTTTCTTCTTCTTCGTTCATACAGTTTTTTTTTGTTTATC
AGCTTACATTTTCTTGAACCGTAGCTTTCGTTTTCTTCTTTTTAACTTTCCATTCGGAGTTTTTGTATCT
TGTTTCATAGTTTGTCCCAGGATTAGAATGATTAGGCATCGAACCTTCAAGAATTTGATTGAATAAAACA
TCTTCATTCTTAAGATATGAAGATAATCTTCAAAAGGCCCCTGGGAATCTGAAAGAAGAGAAGCAGGCCC
ATTTATATGGGAAAGAACAATAGTATTTCTTATATAGGCCCATTTAAGTTGAAAACAATCTTCAAAAGTC
CCACATCGCTTAGATAAGAAAACGAAGCTGAGTTTATATACAGCTAGAGTCGAAGTAGTGATTGGGGTCT
TCGAGAAGACCTGTTTTAGAGCTAGAAATAGCAAGTTAAAATAAGGCTAGTCCGTTATCAACTTGAAAAA
GTGGCACCGAGTCGGTGCAAATTTTTTTAAACTAGTGGTGATCTTGCTGAAAAACTCGAGCCATCCGGAA
GATCTTGAATTCGCGGCCGCCTGCAGGTCGACCATATGGGAGAGCTCCCAACGCGTTGGATGCATAGCTT
GAGTATTCTATAGTGTCACCTAAATAGCTTGGCGTAATCATGGTCATAGCTGTTTCCTGTGTGAAATTGT
TATCCGCTCACAATTCCACACAACATACGAGCCGGAAGCATAAAGTGTAAAGCCTGGGGTGCCTAATGAG
TGAGCTAACTCACATTAATTGCGTTGCGCTCACTGCCCGCTTTCCAGTCGGGAAACCTGTCGTGCCAGCT
GCATTAATGAATCGGCCAACGCGCGGGGAGAGGCGGTTTGCGTATTGGGCGCTCTTCCGCTTCCTCGCTC
ACTGACTCGCTGCGCTCGGTCGTTCGGCTGCGGCGAGCGGTATCAGCTCACTCAAAGGCGGTAATACGGT
TATCCACAGAATCAGGGGATAACGCAGGAAAGAACATGTGAGCAAAAGGCCAGCAAAAGGCCAGGAACCG
TAAAAAGGCCGCGTTGCTGGCGTTTTTCCATAGGCTCCGCCCCCCTGACGAGCATCACAAAAATCGACGC
TCAAGTCAGAGGTGGCGAAACCCGACAGGACTATAAAGATACCAGGCGTTTCCCCCTGGAAGCTCCCTCG
TGCGCTCTCCTGTTCCGACCCTGCCGCTTACCGGATACCTGTCCGCCTTTCTCCCTTCGGGAAGCGTGGC
GCTTTCTCATAGCTCACGCTGTAGGTATCTCAGTTCGGTGTAGGTCGTTCGCTCCAAGCTGGGCTGTGTG
CACGAACCCCCCGTTCAGCCCGACCGCTGCGCCTTATCCGGTAACTATCGTCTTGAGTCCAACCCGGTAA
GACACGACTTATCGCCACTGGCAGCAGCCACTGGTAACAGGATTAGCAGAGCGAGGTATGTAGGCGGTGC
TACAGAGTTCTTGAAGTGGTGGCCTAACTACGGCTACACTAGAAGAACAGTATTTGGTATCTGCGCTCTG
CTGAAGCCAGTTACCTTCGGAAAAAGAGTTGGTAGCTCTTGATCCGGCAAACAAACCACCGCTGGTAGCG
GTGGTTTTTTTGTTTGCAAGCAGCAGATTACGCGCAGAAAAAAAGGATCTCAAGAAGATCCTTTGATCTT
TTCTACGGGGTCTGACGCTCAGTGGAACGAAAACTCACGTTAAGGGATTTTGGTCATGAGATTATCAAAA
AGGATCTTCACCTAGATCCTTTTAAATTAAAAATGAAGTTTTAAATCAATCTAAAGTA
Features (pLannotate 1.2.2; 16 found; start..end, strand, type, name):
     26..886     -  CDS            AmpR: β-lactamase; bla; confers resistance to ampicillin, carbenicillin, and related antibiotics
    887..991     -  promoter       AmpR promoter: bla
   1018..1068    +  misc_feature   bom (fragment): basis of mobility region from pBR322
   1096..1524    -  rep_origin     f1 ori (sequence partly withheld): f1 bacteriophage origin of replication; arrow indicates direction of (+) strand synthesis
   1528..1685    -  CDS            lacZα (fragment): LacZα fragment of β-galactosidase; lacZ fragment
   1688..1706    +  promoter       T7 promoter: promoter for bacteriophage T7 RNA polymerase
   1720..1827    +  CDS            LBD22 (fragment): LBD22_ARATH - Also known as ASL30. Experimental evidence at transcript level: Swiss-Prot protein existence level 2. From Arabidopsis thaliana (Mouse-ear cress).
   2146..2162    +  promoter       AtU6 promoter (fragment): consensus promoter from the three Arabidopsis U6 snRNA genes (Waibel and Filipowicz, 1990; Nekrasov et al., 2013)
   2237..2312    +  misc_RNA       gRNA scaffold: guide RNA scaffold for the Streptococcus pyogenes CRISPR/Cas9 system
   2376..2429    -  CDS            VESPI_VESMG (fragment): Experimental evidence at protein level: Swiss-Prot protein existence level 1. Shows contractile activity on isolated ileum smooth muscle. From Vespa magnifica (Hornet).
   2441..2459    -  promoter       SP6 promoter: promoter for bacteriophage SP6 RNA polymerase
   2501..2517    -  protein_bind   lac operator: The lac repressor binds to the lac operator to inhibit transcription in E. coli. This inhibition can be relieved by adding lactose or isopropyl-β-D-thiogalactopyranoside (IPTG). lac repressor encoded by lacI
   2525..2555    -  promoter       lac promoter: promoter for the E. coli lac operon
   2570..2591    -  protein_bind   CAP binding site: CAP binding activates transcription in the presence of cAMP. E. coli catabolite activator protein
   2604..2696    -  CDS            lacI (fragment): lac repressor; lacI; The lac repressor binds to the lac operator to inhibit transcription in E. coli. This inhibition can be relieved by adding lactose or isopropyl-β-D-thiogalactopyranoside (IPTG).
   2879..3467    -  rep_origin     ori: high-copy-number ColE1/pMB1/pBR322/pUC origin of replication
