[The description below was written by a language model from this plasmid's Addgene catalogue record and pLannotate feature annotations shown in this document.]
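Description:
pFH6_new is a small, high-copy subcloning plasmid built on the pGEM-T Easy backbone and used as the guide-RNA entry vector in a CRISPR/Cas9 knockout workflow for Arabidopsis thaliana. It is propagated in E. coli through a ColE1/pUC-type origin and selected with ampicillin via the β-lactamase gene. The backbone also contributes an f1 phage origin, the lac promoter/operator region with a lacZα fragment interrupted by the insert, and flanking T7 and SP6 promoters. The catalogue lists a total size of 3620 bp, while the sequenced record is 3612 nt, a minor discrepancy.

The insert is an sgRNA expression cassette in which the Arabidopsis U6-26 small nuclear RNA promoter, a Pol III promoter suited to producing short uncapped transcripts, is placed upstream of the Streptococcus pyogenes Cas9 guide RNA scaffold. BbsI sites between promoter and scaffold allow any target-specific protospacer to be inserted, typically as annealed oligonucleotides, creating a complete sgRNA gene. The automated annotation recognises only a short consensus stretch of the AtU6 promoter. It also calls fragments of LBD22 and a hornet peptide within the insert region; these are most likely spurious or incidental matches to Arabidopsis genomic or linker sequence rather than functional coding elements.

The plasmid carries no Cas9 gene or plant selection marker, and no T-DNA borders are annotated, so it serves as an intermediate. According to the depositor, it is used in combination with pUB-Cas9. It is described as giving more than tenfold higher mutation efficiency than the original pFH6, and as yielding homozygous knockout plants in the T2 generation at 50–100% efficiency. What changed relative to pFH6 is not stated.
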