Addgene plasmid #105866: pFH6_new
Purpose: more efficient version of pFH6; Subcloning of any sgRNA via BbsI site
Depositing lab: Andreas Weber. Depositing organization: Heinrich-Heine-Universitaet Duesseldorf. Publication: Generation of Targeted Knockout Mutants in Arabidopsis thaliana Using CRISPR/Cas9. Hahn F, Eisenhut M, Mantegazza O, Weber APM. Bio Protoc. 2017 Jul 5;7(13):e2384. doi: 10.21769/BioProtoc.2384. eCollection 2017 Jul 5. PubMed 34541122.
Backbone
  Vector backbone: pGEM T-easy
  Backbone manufacturer: Promega
  Backbone size w/o insert (bp): 3017
  Total vector size (bp): 3620
  Vector type: Plant Expression, CRISPR, Synthetic Biology ; Subcloning
Growth in bacteria
  Bacterial resistance: Ampicillin, 100 μg/mL
  Growth temperature: 37°C
  Growth strain: DH5alpha
  Copy number: High Copy
Gene/Insert
  Gene/Insert name: U6-26p::sgRNA scaffold
  gRNA/shRNA sequence: can be inserted via BbsI sites
  Species: A. thaliana (mustard weed), Synthetic
Resource information
  A portion of this plasmid was derived from a plasmid made by: Peter Hegemann (HU Berlin)
Terms and licenses: Academic/Nonprofit Terms; Industry Terms: Not Available to Industry
Depositor comments: The new version of pFH6 (pFH6_new) provides > 10 times higher mutation efficiencies than the original version. In combination with pUB-Cas9, homozygous knockout plants can be created in Arabidopsis in the T2 generation at efficiencies of 50-100%. For cloning procedure, please use the attached protocol which is derived from Hahn et al., 2017 ( http://www.bio-protocol.org/e2384 ).
How to cite: pFH6_new was a gift from Andreas Weber (Addgene plasmid # 105866 ; http://n2t.net/addgene:105866 ; RRID:Addgene_105866)
